>Addgene plasmid #200725 | pLenti-C-Myc-DDK-IRES-Puro LARP7 | addgene full sequence | sequence record 403779 | Addgene NGS Result
ACATATTCTCAATAAACCCTTTAGGGAAATAGGCCAGGTTTTCACCGTAACACGCCACATCTTGCGAATA
TATGTGTAGAAACTGCCGGAAATCGTCGTGGTATTCACTCCAGAGCGATGAAAACGTTTCAGTTTGCTCA
TGGAAAACGGTGTAACAAGGGTGAACACTATCCCATATCACCAGCTCACCGTCTTTCATTGCCATACGGA
ACTCCGGATGAGCATTCATCAGGCGGGCAAGAATGTGAATAAAGGCCGGATAAAACTTGTGCTTATTTTT
CTTTACGGTCTTTAAAAAGGCCGTAATATCCAGCTGAACGGTCTGGTTATAGGTACATTGAGCAACTGAC
TGAAATGCCTCAAAATGTTCTTTACGATGCCATTGGGATATATCAACGGTGGTATATCCAGTGATTTTTT
TCTCCATACTCTTCCTTTTTCAATATTATTGAAGCATTTATCAGGGTTATTGTCTCATGAGCGGATACAT
ATTTGAATGTATTTAGAAAAATAAACAAATAGGGGTTCCGCGCACATTTCCCCGAAAAGTGCCACCTGAC
GTCGACGGATCGGGAGATCTCCCGATCCCCTATGGTGCACTCTCAGTACAATCTGCTCTGATGCCGCATA
GTTAAGCCAGTATCTGCTCCCTGCTTGTGTGTTGGAGGTCGCTGAGTAGTGCGCGAGCAAAATTTAAGCT
ACAACAAGGCAAGGCTTGACCGACAATTGCATGAAGAATCTGCTTAGGGTTAGGCGTTTTGCGCTGCTTC
GCGATGTACGGGCCAGATATCGCGTTGACATTGATTATTGACTAGTTATTAATAGTAATCAATTACGGGG
TCATTAGTTCATAGCCCATATATGGAGTTCCGCGTTACATAACTTACGGTAAATGGCCCGCCTGGCTGAC
CGCCCAACGACCCCCGCCCATTGACGTCAATAATGACGTATGTTCCCATAGTAACGCCAATAGGGACTTT
CCATTGACGTCAATGGGTGGAGTATTTACGGTAAACTGCCCACTTGGCAGTACATCAAGTGTATCATATG
CCAAGTACGCCCCCTATTGACGTCAATGACGGTAAATGGCCCGCCTGGCATTATGCCCAGTACATGACCT
TATGGGACTTTCCTACTTGGCAGTACATCTACGTATTAGTCATCGCTATTACCATGGTGATGCGGTTTTG
GCAGTACATCAATGGGCGTGGATAGCGGTTTGACTCACGGGGATTTCCAAGTCTCCACCCCATTGACGTC
AATGGGAGTTTGTTTTGGCACCAAAATCAACGGGACTTTCCAAAATGTCGTAACAACTCCGCCCCATTGA
CGCAAATGGGCGGTAGGCGTGTACGGTGGGAGGTCTATATAAGCAGCGCGTTTTGCCTGTACTGGGTCTC
TCTGGTTAGACCAGATCTGAGCCTGGGAGCTCTCTGGCTAACTAGGGAACCCACTGCTTAAGCCTCAATA
AAGCTTGCCTTGAGTGCTTCAAGTAGTGTGTGCCCGTCTGTTGTGTGACTCTGGTAACTAGAGATCCCTC
AGACCCTTTTAGTCAGTGTGGAAAATCTCTAGCAGTGGCGCCCGAACAGGGACTTGAAAGCGAAAGGGAA
ACCAGAGGAGCTCTCTCGACGCAGGACTCGGCTTGCTGAAGCGCGCACGGCAAGAGGCGAGGGGCGGCGA
CTGGTGAGTACGCCAAAAATTTTGACTAGCGGAGGCTAGAAGGAGAGAGATGGGTGCGAGAGCGTCAGTA
TTAAGCGGGGGAGAATTAGATCGCGATGGGAAAAAATTCGGTTAAGGCCAGGGGGAAAGAAAAAATATAA
ATTAAAACATATAGTATGGGCAAGCAGGGAGCTAGAACGATTCGCAGTTAATCCTGGCCTGTTAGAAACA
TCAGAAGGCTGTAGACAAATACTGGGACAGCTACAACCATCCCTTCAGACAGGATCAGAAGAACTTAGAT
CATTATATAATACAGTAGCAACCCTCTATTGTGTGCATCAAAGGATAGAGATAAAAGACACCAAGGAAGC
TTTAGACAAGATAGAGGAAGAGCAAAACAAAAGTAAGACCACCGCACAGCAAGCGGCCGGCCGCTGATCT
TCAGACCTGGAGGAGGAGATATGAGGGACAATTGGAGAAGTGAATTATATAAATATAAAGTAGTAAAAAT
TGAACCATTAGGAGTAGCACCCACCAAGGCAAAGAGAAGAGTGGTGCAGAGAGAAAAAAGAGCAGTGGGA
ATAGGAGCTTTGTTCCTTGGGTTCTTGGGAGCAGCAGGAAGCACTATGGGCGCAGCGTCAATGACGCTGA
CGGTACAGGCCAGACAATTATTGTCTGGTATAGTGCAGCAGCAGAACAATTTGCTGAGGGCTATTGAGGC
GCAACAGCATCTGTTGCAACTCACAGTCTGGGGCATCAAGCAGCTCCAGGCAAGAATCCTGGCTGTGGAA
AGATACCTAAAGGATCAACAGCTCCTGGGGATTTGGGGTTGCTCTGGAAAACTCATTTGCACCACTGCTG
TGCCTTGGAATGCTAGTTGGAGTAATAAATCTCTGGAACAGATTTGGAATCACACGACCTGGATGGAGTG
GGACAGAGAAATTAACAATTACACAAGCTTAATACACTCCTTAATTGAAGAATCGCAAAACCAGCAAGAA
AAGAATGAACAAGAATTATTGGAATTAGATAAATGGGCAAGTTTGTGGAATTGGTTTAACATAACAAATT
GGCTGTGGTATATAAAATTATTCATAATGATAGTAGGAGGCTTGGTAGGTTTAAGAATAGTTTTTGCTGT
ACTTTCTATAGTGAATAGAGTTAGGCAGGGATATTCACCATTATCGTTTCAGACCCACCTCCCAACCCCG
AGGGGACCCGACAGGCCCGAAGGAATAGAAGAAGAAGGTGGAGAGAGAGACAGAGACAGATCCATTCGAT
TAGTGAACGGATCGGCACTGCGTGCGCCAATTCTGCAGACAAATGGCAGTATTCATCCACAATTTTAAAA
GAAAAGGGGGGATTGGGGGGTACAGTGCAGGGGAAAGAATAGTAGACATAATAGCAACAGACATACAAAC
TAAAGAATTACAAAAACAAATTACAAAAATTCAAAATTTTCGGGTTTATTACAGGGACAGCAGAGATCCA
GTTTGGTTAGTACCGGGCCCGCTCTAGACATGTCCAATATGACCGCCATGTTGACATTGATTATTGACTA
GTTATTAATAGTAATCAATTACGGGGTCATTAGTTCATAGCCCATATATGGAGTTCCGCGTTACATAACT
TACGGTAAATGGCCCGCCTGGCTGACCGCCCAACGACCCCCGCCCATTGACGTCAATAATGACGTATGTT
CCCATAGTAACGCCAATAGGGACTTTCCATTGACGTCAATGGGTGGAGTATTTACGGTAAACTGCCCACT
TGGCAGTACATCAAGTGTATCATATGCCAAGTCCGCCCCCTATTGACGTCAATGACGGTAAATGGCCCGC
CTGGCATTATGCCCAGTACATGACCTTACGGGACTTTCCTACTTGGCAGTACATCTACGTATTAGTCATC
GCTATTACCATGGTGATGCGGTTTTGGCAGTACACCAATGGGCGTGGATAGCGGTTTGACTCACGGGGAT
TTCCAAGTCTCCACCCCATTGACGTCAATGGGAGTTTGTTTTGGCACCAAAATCAACGGGACTTTCCAAA
ATGTCGTAATAACCCCGCCCCGTTGACGCAAATGGGCGGTAGGCGTGTACGGTGGGAGGTCTATATAAGC
AGAGCTCGTTTAGTGAACCGTCAGAATTTTGTAATACGACTCACTATAGGGCGGCCGGGAATTCGTCGAC
TGGATCCGGTACCGAGGAGATCTGCCGCCGCGATCGCATGGAAACTGAAAGTGGAAATCAGGAAAAGGTA
ATGGAAGAAGAAAGCACTGAAAAGAAAAAAGAAGTTGAAAAAAAGAAACGGTCACGAGTTAAACAGGTGC
TTGCAGATATTGCTAAGCAAGTGGACTTCTGGTTTGGGGATGCAAATCTTCACAAGGATAGATTTCTTCG
AGAACAGATAGAAAAATCTAGAGATGGATATGTTGATATATCACTACTTGTGTCTTTTAACAAAATGAAA
AAATTGACTACTGATGGGAAGTTAATTGCCAGAGCGTTGAGAAGTTCAGCTGTTGTAGAGCTTGATTTGG
AAGGCACCAGAATCCGGAGGAAAAAACCTCTGGGGGAAAGACCAAAGGATGAGGATGAACGCACAGTGTA
TGTGGAGTTACTTCCCAAAAATGTTAATCACAGCTGGATTGAAAGAGTATTTGGGAAATGTGGCAATGTT
GTTTATATAAGTATACCACATTATAAGTCTACTGGAGATCCAAAGGGATTTGCGTTTGTGGAATTTGAAA
CAAAAGAACAAGCAGCAAAAGCAATTGAGTTTCTTAACAACCCACCAGAAGAAGCACCAAGAAAACCTGG
CATATTTCCTAAAACAGTGAAAAATAAGCCCATTCCAGCCTTAAGAGTTGTGGAAGAGAAGAAAAAGAAA
AAGAAGAAGAAAGGCCGAATGAAAAAGGAAGACAATATCCAAGCCAAAGAAGAAAACATGGACACAAGCA
ACACCAGCATCAGTAAAATGAAAAGATCCAGACCCACATCTGAGGGCTCTGACATTGAGTCCACTGAACC
CCAAAAGCAGTGCTCAAAGAAAAAGAAAAAACGGGACAGAGTTGAAGCATCTAGCTTACCTGAAGTCAGA
ACAGGGAAGAGGAAGAGAAGCAGCTCTGAAGATGCAGAATCCCTAGCTCCCCGATCAAAAGTAAAGAAAA
TTATTCAGAAAGACATCATTAAGGAAGCATCAGAAGCTTCCAAGGAAAATAGAGATATAGAAATCTCTAC
TGAAGAGGAAAAGGATACTGGAGATCTAAAAGATAGCTCTCTCTTGAAAACAAAAAGGAAACATAAGAAA
AAACATAAAGAGAGACATAAAATGGGAGAAGAAGTTATACCATTAAGAGTGCTATCAAAGAGCGAATGGA
TGGATTTGAAAAAAGAGTATTTAGCGCTACAAAAAGCTAGCATGGCTTCTTTAAAAAAAACAATATCCCA
AATAAAATCAGAGTCAGAAATGGAAACAGACAGTGGAGTACCTCAAAACACTGGAATGAAAAATGAAAAA
ACAGCCAACAGGGAAGAGTGTCGCACCCAGGAGAAAGTTAATGCAACAGGACCACAGTTCGTGAGTGGAG
TGATTGTGAAGATCATTAGCACAGAGCCTCTACCTGGCAGGAAACAAGTCCGGGATACTTTGGCAGCAAT
CTCAGAAGTTCTTTATGTTGATTTGCTAGAAGGGGATACAGAATGCCATGCTAGATTTAAAACTCCTGAG
GATGCTCAAGCAGTAATAAATGCCTATACAGAAATTAACAAGAAACACTGCTGGAAACTCGAGATCCTTT
CTGGTGATCACGAACAAAGGTATTGGCAGAAGATTTTGGTTGATAGACAGGCAAAACTTAATCAGCCTCG
GGAAAAGAAAAGAGGCACTGAAAAGTTAATCACCAAAGCTGAAAAGATTAGGCTGGCAAAGACTCAACAA
GCGAGTAAACATATAAGATTTTCTGAATATGATACGCGTACGCGGCCGCTCGAGCAGAAACTCATCTCAG
AAGAGGATCTGGCAGCAAATGATATCCTGGATTACAAGGATGACGACGATAAGGTTTAAACCTAGGCGTA
GCGGCCGCAAATTCCGCCCCTCTCCCTCCCCCCCCCCTAACGTTACTGGCCGAAGCCGCTTGGAATAAGG
CCGGTGTGCGTTTGTCTATATGTTATTTTCCACCATATTGCCGTCTTTTGGCAATGTGAGGGCCCGGAAA
CCTGGCCCTGTCTTCTTGACGAGCATTCCTAGGGGTCTTTCCCCTCTCGCCAAAGGAATGCAAGGTCTGT
TGAATGTCGTGAAGGAAGCAGTTCCTCTGGAAGCTTCTTGAAGACAAACAACGTCTGTAGCGACCCTTTG
CAGGCAGCGGAACCCCCCACCTGGCGACAGGTGCCTCTGCGGCCAAAAGCCACGTGTATAAGATACACCT
GCAAAGGCGGCACAACCCCAGTGCCACGTTGTGAGTTGGATAGTTGTGGAAAGAGTCAAATGGCTCTCCT
CAAGCGTATTCAACAAGGGGCTGAAGGATGCCCAGAAGGTACCCCATTGTATGGGATCTGATCTGGGGCC
TCGGTGCACATGCTTTACATGTGTTTAGTCGAGGTTAAAAAAACGTCTAGGCCCCCCGAACCACGGGGAC
GTGGTTTTCCTTTGAAAAACACGATGATAATATGACCGAGTACAAGCCCACGGTGCGCCTCGCCACCCGC
GACGACGTCCCCCGGGCAGTACGCACCCTCGCCGCCGCGTTCGCCGACTACCCCGCCACGCGCCACACCG
TCGATCCAGACCGCCACATCGAGCGGGTCACCGAGCTGCAAGAACTCTTCCTCACGCGCGTCGGGCTCGA
CATCGGCAAGGTGTGGGTCGCGGACGACGGCGCCGCGGTGGCGGTCTGGACCACGCCGGAGAGCGTCGAA
GCGGGGGCGGTGTTCGCCGAGATCGGCCCGCGCATGGCCGAGTTGAGCGGTTCCCGGCTGGCCGCGCAGC
AACAGATGGAAGGCCTCCTGGCGCCGCACCGGCCCAAGGAGCCCGCGTGGTTCCTGGCCACCGTCGGCGT
CTCGCCCGACCACCAGGGCAAGGGTCTGGGCAGCGCCGTCGTGCTCCCCGGAGTGGAGGCGGCCGAGCGC
GCCGGGGTGCCCGCCTTCCTGGAGACCTCCGCGCCCCGCAACCTCCCCTTCTACGAGCGGCTCGGCTTCA
CCGTCACCGCCGACGTCGAGGTGCCCGAAGGACCGCGCACCTGGTGCATGACCCGCAAGCCCGGTGCCTG
ATGTACAAGTAGGATTCGTCGAGGGACCTAATAACTTCGTATAGCATACATTATACGAAGTTATACATGT
TTAAGGGTTCCGGTTCCACTAGGTACAATTCGATATCAAGCTTATCGATAATCAACCTCTGGATTACAAA
ATTTGTGAAAGATTGACTGGTATTCTTAACTATGTTGCTCCTTTTACGCTATGTGGATACGCTGCTTTAA
TGCCTTTGTATCATGCTATTGCTTCCCGTATGGCTTTCATTTTCTCCTCCTTGTATAAATCCTGGTTGCT
GTCTCTTTATGAGGAGTTGTGGCCCGTTGTCAGGCAACGTGGCGTGGTGTGCACTGTGTTTGCTGACGCA
ACCCCCACTGGTTGGGGCATTGCCACCACCTGTCAGCTCCTTTCCGGGACTTTCGCTTTCCCCCTCCCTA
TTGCCACGGCGGAACTCATCGCCGCCTGCCTTGCCCGCTGCTGGACAGGGGCTCGGCTGTTGGGCACTGA
CAATTCCGTGGTGTTGTCGGGGAAATCATCGTCCTTTCCTTGGCTGCTCGCCTGTGTTGCCACCTGGATT
CTGCGCGGGACGTCCTTCTGCTACGTCCCTTCGGCCCTCAATCCAGCGGACCTTCCTTCCCGCGGCCTGC
TGCCGGCTCTGCGGCCTCTTCCGCGTCTTCGCCTTCGCCCTCAGACGAGTCGGATCTCCCTTTGGGCCGC
CTCCCCGCATCGATACCGTCGACCTCGATCGAGACCTAGAAAAACATGGAGCAATCACAAGTAGCAATAC
AGCAGCTACCAATGCTGATTGTGCCTGGCTAGAAGCACAAGAGGAGGAGGAGGTGGGTTTTCCAGTCACA
CCTCAGGTACCTTTAAGACCAATGACTTACAAGGCAGCTGTAGATCTTAGCCACTTTTTAAAAGAAAAGG
GGGGACTGGAAGGGCTAATTCACTCCCAACGAAGACAAGATATCCTTGATCTGTGGATCTACCACACACA
AGGCTACTTCCCTGATTGGCAGAACTACACACCAGGGCCAGGGATCAGATATCCACTGACCTTTGGATGG
TGCTACAAGCTAGTACCAGTTGAGCAAGAGAAGGTAGAAGAAGCCAATGAAGGAGAGAACACCCGCTTGT
TACACCCTGTGAGCCTGCATGGGATGGATGACCCGGAGAGAGAAGTATTAGAGTGGAGGTTTGACAGCCG
CCTAGCATTTCATCACATGGCCCGAGAGCTGCATCCGGACTGTACTGGGTCTCTCTGGTTAGACCAGATC
TGAGCCTGGGAGCTCTCTGGCTAACTAGGGAACCCACTGCTTAAGCCTCAATAAAGCTTGCCTTGAGTGC
TTCAAGTAGTGTGTGCCCGTCTGTTGTGTGACTCTGGTAACTAGAGATCCCTCAGACCCTTTTAGTCAGT
GTGGAAAATCTCTAGCAGCATGTGAGCAAAAGGCCAGCAAAAGGCCAGGAACCGTAAAAAGGCCGCGTTG
CTGGCGTTTTTCCATAGGCTCCGCCCCCCTGACGAGCATCACAAAAATCGACGCTCAAGTCAGAGGTGGC
GAAACCCGACAGGACTATAAAGATACCAGGCGTTTCCCCCTGGAAGCTCCCTCGTGCGCTCTCCTGTTCC
GACCCTGCCGCTTACCGGATACCTGTCCGCCTTTCTCCCTTCGGGAAGCGTGGCGCTTTCTCATAGCTCA
CGCTGTAGGTATCTCAGTTCGGTGTAGGTCGTTCGCTCCAAGCTGGGCTGTGTGCACGAACCCCCCGTTC
AGCCCGACCGCTGCGCCTTATCCGGTAACTATCGTCTTGAGTCCAACCCGGTAAGACACGACTTATCGCC
ACTGGCAGCAGCCACTGGTAACAGGATTAGCAGAGCGAGGTATGTAGGCGGTGCTACAGAGTTCTTGAAG
TGGTGGCCTAACTACGGCTACACTAGAAGAACAGTATTTGGTATCTGCGCTCTGCTGAAGCCAGTTACCT
TCGGAAAAAGAGTTGGTAGCTCTTGATCCGGCAAACAAACCACCGCTGGTAGCGGTGGTTTTTTTGTTTG
CAAGCAGCAGATTACGCGCAGAAAAAAAGGATCTCAAGAAGATCCTTTGATCTTTTCTACGGGGTCTGAC
GCTCAGTGGAACGAAAACTCACGTTAAGGGATTTTGGTCATGATTACGCCCCGCCCTGCCACTCATCGCA
GTACTGTTGTAATTCATTAAGCATTCTGCCGACATGGAAGCCATCACAAACGGCATGATGAACCTGAATC
GCCAGCGGCATCAGCACCTTGTCGCCTTGCGTATAATATTTGCCCATGGTGAAAACGGGGGCGAAGAAGT
TGTCCATATTGGCCACGTTTAAATCAAAACTGGTGAAACTCACCCAGGGATTGGCTGAGACGAAAA
Features (pLannotate 1.2.2; 25 found; start..end, strand, type, name):
    428..532     -  promoter       AmpR promoter: bla
    591..643     -  misc_feature   bom (fragment): basis of mobility region from pBR322
    797..1176    +  enhancer       CMV enhancer: human cytomegalovirus immediate early enhancer
   1177..1376    +  promoter       CMV promoter: human cytomegalovirus (CMV) immediate early promoter
   1394..1574    +  LTR            5' LTR (truncated): truncated 5' long terminal repeat (LTR) from HIV-1
   1621..1746    +  misc_feature   HIV-1 Ψ: packaging signal of human immunodeficiency virus type 1
   1730..2068    +  CDS            HIV-1 gag (fragment): gag protein from human immunodeficiency virus 1; gag
   2243..2476    +  misc_feature   RRE: The Rev response element (RRE) of HIV-1 allows for Rev-dependent mRNA export from the nucleus to the cytoplasm.
   2853..2953    +  CDS            Rev (fragment): human immunodeficiency virus 1 (HIV-1) Rev protein; rev; enhances nuclear export of unspliced and incompletely spliced viral mRNAs
   3003..3120    +  misc_feature   cPPT/CTS: central polypurine tract and central termination sequence of HIV-1
   3203..3582    +  enhancer       CMV enhancer: human cytomegalovirus immediate early enhancer
   3584..3783    +  promoter       CMV promoter: human cytomegalovirus (CMV) immediate early promoter
   3812..3830    +  promoter       T7 promoter: promoter for bacteriophage T7 RNA polymerase
   3888..5633    +  CDS            LARP7: LARP7_HUMAN - Experimental evidence at protein level: Swiss-Prot protein existence level 1. RNA-binding protein that specifically binds distinct small nuclear RNA (snRNAs) and regulates their processing and function (PubMed:18249148, PubMed:32017898). Specifically binds the 7SK snRNA (7SK RNA) and acts as a core component of the 7SK ribonucleoprotein (RNP) complex, thereby acting as a negative regulator of transcription elongation by RNA polymerase II (PubMed:18249148, PubMed:18483487). The 7SK RNP complex sequesters the positive transcription elongation factor b (P-TEFb) in a large inactive 7
   5700..5724    +  CDS            3xFLAG (fragment): three tandem FLAG® epitope tags
   5868..6330    +  misc_feature   IRES: internal ribosome entry site (IRES) of the encephalomyocarditis virus (EMCV)
   6332..6931    +  CDS            PuroR: puromycin N-acetyltransferase; pac from Streptomyces alboniger; confers resistance to puromycin
   6961..6994    +  protein_bind   loxP: Cre-mediated recombination occurs in the 8-bp core sequence (GCATACAT). Cre recombinase
   7027..7050    +  misc_feature   MCS (fragment): pBluescript multiple cloning site
   7050..7638    +  misc_feature   WPRE: woodchuck hepatitis virus posttranscriptional regulatory element
   7639..7658    +  misc_feature   MCS (fragment): pBluescript multiple cloning site
   7660..8160    +  CDS            nef (fragment): NEF_HV1LA - Experimental evidence at protein level: Swiss-Prot protein existence level 1. Extracellular Nef protein targets CD4(+) T-lymphocytes for apoptosis by interacting with CXCR4 surface receptors. From Human immunodeficiency virus type 1 group M subtype B (isolate Lai) (HIV-1).
   8167..8347    +  LTR            5' LTR (truncated): truncated 5' long terminal repeat (LTR) from HIV-1
   8409..8997    -  rep_origin     ori: high-copy-number ColE1/pMB1/pBR322/pUC origin of replication
   9077..427     -  CDS            cat (across the origin): CAT_ECOLX - Experimental evidence at protein level: Swiss-Prot protein existence level 1. This enzyme is an effector of chloramphenicol resistance in bacteria. From Escherichia coli. This protein is used as a marker in many commonly used cloning vectors, such as pACYC184.
