[The description below was written by a language model from this plasmid's Addgene catalogue record and pLannotate feature annotations shown in this document.]
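Description:
pLenti-C-Myc-DDK-IRES-Puro LARP7 is an HIV-1-based lentiviral transfer plasmid for expressing epitope-tagged human LARP7 in mammalian cells, built on a commercial pLenti-C-Myc-DDK-IRES-Puro backbone. In bacteria it replicates from a high-copy ColE1/pUC-type origin and is selected with chloramphenicol through a cat gene driven by a bla-type promoter. The viral portion begins with a CMV enhancer/promoter fused to a truncated 5' LTR, which drives Tat-independent synthesis of genomic RNA in packaging cells. This is followed by the Ψ packaging signal with a short gag fragment, the Rev response element for nuclear export of the unspliced genome, and the cPPT/CTS element, which aids nuclear import of the reverse-transcribed genome. A WPRE lies downstream of the cargo to boost transcript stability and expression, and a second truncated LTR preceded by a nef fragment closes the provirus.

The payload is a single bicistronic unit. An internal CMV enhancer/promoter (with an adjacent T7 promoter) transcribes the LARP7 open reading frame, fused at its C terminus to the backbone's Myc-DDK (FLAG) tag. The annotation detects only a single FLAG-like fragment and does not call the Myc epitope separately. An EMCV IRES then allows translation of puromycin N-acetyltransferase from the same mRNA, so puromycin-resistant transduced cells should also express the tagged protein. A single loxP site sits just after the resistance gene; the record does not assign it a function. LARP7 is an RNA-binding core component of the 7SK snRNP, which sequesters P-TEFb and restrains RNA polymerase II elongation. The construct therefore suits stable overexpression, and the tag allows detection or immunoprecipitation of LARP7. The cloning sites used for insertion are not recorded.
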