Addgene plasmid #200725: pLenti-C-Myc-DDK-IRES-Puro LARP7
Purpose: Lentiviral expression of Flag-Tagged human LARP7
Depositing lab: Claudio Alarcón. Depositing organization: Yale University.
Backbone
  Vector backbone: pLenti-C-Myc-DDK-IRES-Puro
  Backbone manufacturer: Origene
  Vector type: Mammalian Expression, Lentiviral
  Selectable markers: Puromycin
Growth in bacteria
  Bacterial resistance: Chloramphenicol, 25 μg/mL
  Growth temperature: 37°C
  Growth strain: NEB Stable
  Copy number: Unknown
Gene/Insert
  Gene/Insert name: LARP7
  Species: H. sapiens (human)
  Entrez Gene: LARP7 (a.k.a. ALAZS, HDCMA18P, PIP7S, hLARP7)
  Promoter: CMV
  Tag / fusion protein: Myc-DDK from backbone plasmid (C terminal on backbone)
  Cloning method: Restriction Enzyme; 5′ cloning site Unknown (unknown if destroyed)
  Sequencing primers: 5′ V2-F; 3′ IRES100-R
Terms and licenses: Academic/Nonprofit Terms; Industry Terms: Not Available to Industry
How to cite: pLenti-C-Myc-DDK-IRES-Puro LARP7 was a gift from Claudio Alarcón (Addgene plasmid # 200725 ; http://n2t.net/addgene:200725 ; RRID:Addgene_200725)
